Addgene plasmid #84813: TF101-STTM-miR394
Purpose: Turning off/down miR394 in Soybean
Depositing lab: Guiliang Tang. Depositing organization: Michigan Technological University. Publication: Construction of short tandem target mimic (STTM) to block the functions of plant and animal microRNAs. Tang G, Yan J, Gu Y, Qiao M, Fan R, Mao Y, Tang X. Methods. 2012 Oct;58(2):118-25. doi: 10.1016/j.ymeth.2012.10.006. Epub 2012 Oct 23. PubMed 23098881.
Backbone
  Vector backbone: TF101
  Backbone manufacturer: Dr. Kang Wang at Iowa State University
  Vector type: Plant Expression
  Selectable markers: Basta
Growth in bacteria
  Bacterial resistance: Spectinomycin, 50 μg/mL
  Growth temperature: 37°C
  Growth strain: DH5alpha
  Copy number: High Copy
Gene/Insert
  Gene/Insert name: STTM-miR394
  Species: Synthetic
  Mutation: bp8 is deleted- please see depositor comments below
  Promoter: unknown
  Cloning method: Restriction Enzyme; 5′ cloning site PacI (unknown if destroyed); 3′ cloning site PacI (unknown if destroyed)
  Sequencing primers: 5′ SP6; 3′ T7
Terms and licenses: Academic/Nonprofit Terms; Industry Terms: Not Available to Industry
Depositor comments: Please note that bp8 of the provided STTM-miR394 sequence is missing. The depositing lab noted that this missing bp should not affect plasmid function.
How to cite: TF101-STTM-miR394 was a gift from Guiliang Tang (Addgene plasmid # 84813 ; http://n2t.net/addgene:84813 ; RRID:Addgene_84813)
