[The description below was written by a language model from this plasmid's Addgene catalogue record and pLannotate feature annotations shown in this document.]
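Description:
TF101-STTM-miR394 is an Agrobacterium-type binary plant expression vector built on the TF101 backbone and intended to knock down miR394 function in soybean. The full sequence record is about 12 kb. Outside the T-DNA, the annotation shows a high-copy ColE1/pUC-type origin with the pBR322 bom region for propagation in E. coli, and the pVS1 oriV with its RepA and StaA genes, which support replication and stable maintenance in Agrobacterium. Bacterial selection is by spectinomycin through the aadA (SmR) gene. A chloramphenicol acetyltransferase gene is also annotated next to the insert region, apparently carried in with the cloned cassette, although chloramphenicol is not listed as a selection for this plasmid.

Between the nopaline-type left and right border repeats lie two plant units. One is the selectable marker: the bar gene (phosphinothricin acetyltransferase) driven by an enhanced, double-enhancer CaMV 35S promoter with a TEV leader element, giving Basta/glufosinate resistance in transformed plants. The other is the payload, a synthetic short tandem target mimic (STTM) for miR394, cloned as a PacI fragment. An STTM is a non-coding transcript with two miRNA-binding sites joined by a spacer, which sequesters and destabilises the target miRNA. The catalogue lists the promoter as unknown, and the STTM itself is not annotated. The feature table does show CaMV 35S promoter sequence (a fragment followed by a full copy) upstream of a CaMV poly(A) signal, leaving a short unannotated gap where the STTM most plausibly sits. T7 and SP6 promoter sites flank this region and serve as sequencing primer sites. The depositor notes that base 8 of the STTM sequence is missing and is not expected to affect function.
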