Features (pLannotate 1.2.2; 33 found; start..end, strand, type, name):
     66..411     +  promoter       CaMV 35S promoter: strong constitutive promoter from cauliflower mosaic virus
    363..409     +  promoter       minimal CaMV 35S promoter: minimal 35S promoter from cauliflower mosaic virus
    569..745     +  polyA_signal   CaMV poly(A) signal: cauliflower mosaic virus polyadenylation signal
   1307..1325    -  promoter       SP6 promoter: promoter for bacteriophage SP6 RNA polymerase
   1390..2049    -  CDS            CmR: chloramphenicol acetyltransferase; cat; confers resistance to chloramphenicol
   2050..2086    -  promoter       cat promoter (fragment): promoter of the E. coli cat gene encoding chloramphenicol acetyltransferase
   2086..2114    -  promoter       tet promoter: E. coli promoter for tetracycline efflux protein gene
   2176..2344    -  rep_origin     ori (fragment): high-copy-number ColE1/pMB1/pBR322/pUC origin of replication
   2354..2375    -  misc_feature   MCS (fragment): pUC18/19 multiple cloning site
   2406..2428    -  protein_bind   lac operator (fragment): The lac repressor binds to the lac operator to inhibit transcription in E. coli. This inhibition can be relieved by adding lactose or isopropyl-β-D-thiogalactopyranoside (IPTG). lac repressor encoded by lacI
   2432..2462    -  promoter       lac promoter: promoter for the E. coli lac operon
   2477..2498    -  protein_bind   CAP binding site: CAP binding activates transcription in the presence of cAMP. E. coli catabolite activator protein
   2511..2599    -  CDS            lacI (fragment): lac repressor; lacI; The lac repressor binds to the lac operator to inhibit transcription in E. coli. This inhibition can be relieved by adding lactose or isopropyl-β-D-thiogalactopyranoside (IPTG).
   2656..2680    +  misc_feature   RB T-DNA repeat: right border repeat from nopaline C58 T-DNA
   3050..3451    +  CDS            Y4CG_SINFN (fragment): Protein inferred from homology: Swiss-Prot protein existence level 3. From Sinorhizobium fredii (strain NBRC 101917 / NGR234).
   4011..4640    +  CDS            pVS1 StaA: stability protein from the Pseudomonas plasmid pVS1 (Heeb et al., 2000)
   5069..6142    +  CDS            pVS1 RepA: replication protein from the Pseudomonas plasmid pVS1 (Heeb et al., 2000)
   6208..6402    +  rep_origin     pVS1 oriV: origin of replication for the Pseudomonas plasmid pVS1 (Heeb et al., 2000)
   6605..6644    +  CDS            rop (fragment): Rop protein, which maintains plasmids at low copy number; rop
   6746..6886    +  misc_feature   bom: basis of mobility region from pBR322
   7072..7660    -  rep_origin     ori: high-copy-number ColE1/pMB1/pBR322/pUC origin of replication
   7906..8693    -  CDS            SmR (fragment): aminoglycoside adenylyltransferase (Murphy, 1985); aadA; confers resistance to spectinomycin and streptomycin
   8704..8760    -  CDS            GmR (fragment): gentamycin acetyltransferase; aacC1; confers resistance to gentamycin
   8936..8959    -  promoter       Pc promoter (fragment): intI1 (promoter lies within the coding sequence); class 1 integron promoter
   9218..9242    +  misc_feature   LB T-DNA repeat: left border repeat from nopaline C58 T-DNA
   9320..9474    -  CDS            lacZα (fragment): LacZα fragment of β-galactosidase; lacZ fragment
  10043..10591   -  CDS            bar: PAT_STRHY - Experimental evidence at protein level: Swiss-Prot protein existence level 1. Inactivates phosphinothricin (PPT) by transfer of an acetyl group from acetyl CoA. Can also acetylate demethylphosphinothricin but not PTT or glutamate. This enzyme is an effector of phosphinothricin tripeptide (PTT or bialaphos) resistance. From Streptomyces hygroscopicus. Introduced by genetic manipulation and expressed in glufosinate-tolerant maize by Dekalb Genetics.
  10666..10702   -  ncRNA          PK1-TEV CVMV: Accession: RF01102 - 5'-leader pseudoknot of TEV/CVMV
  10743..11414   -  promoter       CaMV 35S promoter (enhanced): cauliflower mosaic virus 35S promoter with a duplicated enhancer region
  11504..11534   -  misc_feature   MCS (fragment): pUC18/19 multiple cloning site
  11545..11586   -  rep_origin     ori (fragment): high-copy-number ColE1/pMB1/pBR322/pUC origin of replication
  11691..11709   +  promoter       T7 promoter: promoter for bacteriophage T7 RNA polymerase
  11778..15      +  promoter       CaMV 35S promoter (fragment) (across the origin): strong constitutive promoter from cauliflower mosaic virus
>Addgene plasmid #84813 | TF101-STTM-miR394 | addgene full sequence | sequence record 178186 | Addgene NGS Result
GACGCACAATCCCACCCCTACTCCAAAAATGTCAAAGATACTGTCTCAGAAGACCAAAGGGCTATTGAGA
CTTTTCAACAAAGGGTAATTTCGGGAAACCTCCTCGGATTCCATTGCCCAGCTATCTGTCACCTCATCGA
AAGGACAGTAGAAAAGGAAGGTGGCTCCTACAAATGCCATCATTGCGATAAAGGAAAGGCTATCATTCAA
GATGCCTCTGCCGACAGTGGTCCCAAAGATGGACCCCCACCCACGAGGAGCATCGTGGAAAAAGAAGACG
TTCCAACCACGTCTTCAAAGCAAGTGGATTGATGTGACATCTCCACTGACATAAGGGATGACGCACAACC
CCACTATCCTTCGCAAGACCCTTCCTCTATATAAGGAAGTTCATTTCATTTGGAGAGGACAGCCCAAGCT
TGGAGGTGACCTAAGAATGCCAAGTTGTTGTTGTTATGGTCTAATTTAAATATGGTCTAAAGAAGAAGAA
TGGAGGTGGACCTAAGAATGCCAAGAATTCGGTACGCTGAAATCACCAGTCTCTCTCTACAAATCTATCT
CTCTCTATTTTCTCCATAAATAATGTGTGAGTAGTTTCCCGATAAGGGAAATTAGGGTTCTTATAGGGTT
TCGCTCATGTGTTGAGCATATAAGAAACCCTTAGTATGTATTTGTATTTGTAAAATACTTCTATCAATAA
AATTTCTAATTCCTAAAACCAAAATCCAGTACTAAAATCCAGATCTCCTAAAGTCCCTATAGATCTTTGT
CGTGAATATAAACCAGACACGAGACGACTAGACCTGGAGCCCAGACGCCGTTCGAAGCTAGAAGTACCGC
TTAGGCAGGAGGCCGTTAGGGAAAAGATGCTAAGGCAGGGTTGGTTACGTTGACTCCCCCGTAGGTTTGG
TTTAAATATGATGAAGTGGACGGAAGGAAGGAGGAAGACAAGGAAGGATAAGGTTGCAGGCCCTGTGCAA
GGTAAGAAGATGGAAATTTGATAGAGGTACGCTACTATACTTATACTATACGCTAAGGGAATGATTGTAT
TTATACCCTATACCCCCTAATAACCCCTTATCAATTTAAGAAATAATCCGCATAAGCCCCCGCTTAAAAA
TTGGTATCAGAGCCATGAATAGGTCTATGACCAAAACTCAAGAGGATAAAACCTCACCAAAATACGAAAG
AGTCCTTAACTCTAAAGATAAAAGATCTTTCAAGATCAAAACTAGTTCCCTCACACCGGTGACGGGGATC
GCATGCGACCTCTAGACCATCACATTGGAGCTTCAGCTGCTCGAGTTCTATAGTGTCACCTAAATCGTAT
GTGTATGATACATAAGGTTATGTATTAATTGTAGCCGCGTTCTTACGTCGACGTACCAATTACGCCCCGC
CCTGTCACTCATCGCAGTACTGTTGTAATTCATTAAGCATTCTGCCGACATGGAAGCCATCACAAACGGC
ATGATGAACCTGAATCGCCAGCGGCATCAGCACCTTGTCGCCTTGCGTATAATATTTGCCCATGGTGAAA
ACGGGGGCGAAGAAGTTGTCCATATTGGCCACGTTTAAATCAAAACTGGTGAAACTCACCCAGGGATTGG
CTGAGACGAAAAACATATTCTCAATAAACCCTTTAGGGAAATAGGCCAGGTTTTCACCGTAACACGCCAC
ATCTTGCGAATATATGTGTAGAAACTGCCGGAAATCGTCGTGGTATTCACTCCAGAGCGATGAAAACGTT
TCAGTTTGCTCATGGAAAACGGTGTAACAAGGGTGAACACTATCCCATATTACCAGCTCACCGTCTTTCA
TTGCCATACGGAACTCCGGATGAGCATTCATCAGGCGGGCAAGAATGTGAATAAAGGCCGGATAAAACTT
GTGCTTATTTTTCTTTACGGTCTTTAAAAAGGCCGTAATATCCAGCTGAACGGTCTGGTTATAGGTACAT
TGAGCAACTGACCGAAATGCCTCAAAATGTTCTTTACGATGCCATTGGGATATATCAACGGTGGTATATC
CAGTGATTTCTTTCTCCATTTTAGCTTCCTTAGCTCCTGAAAATCTCGATAACTCATTAAAGCTTATCGA
TGATAAGCTGTCAAACATGAGAATTTAGCCCGCCTAATGAGCGGGCTTTTTGTTGTGATCCGCGTTGCTG
GCGTTTTTCCATAGGCTCCGCCCCCCTGACGAGCATCACAAAAATCGACGCTCAAGTCAGAGGTGGCGAA
ACCCGACAGGACTATAAAGATACCAGGCGTTTCCCCCCTGGAAGCTCCCTCGTGCGCTCTCCTGTTCCGA
CCCTGCCGCTTACCGGATACCTGTCCGCCTTTCTTAATTAAGACCCGGGTACCGAGCTCGAATTCGTAAT
CATGTCATAGCTGTTTCCTGTGTGAAATTGTTATCCGCTCACAATTCCACACAACATACGAGCCGGAAGC
ATAAAGTGTAAAGCCTGGGGTGCCTAATGAGTGAGCTAACTCACATTAATTGCGTTGCGCTCACTGCCCG
CTTTCCAGTCGGGAAACCTGTCGTGCCAGCTGCATTAATGAATCGGCCAACGCGCGGGGAGAGGCGGTTT
GCGTATTGGAGCTTGAGCTTGGATCAGATTGTCGTTTCCCGCCTTCAGTTTAAACTATCAGTGTTTGACA
GGATATATTGGCGGGTAAACCTAAGAGAAAAGAGCGTTTATTAGAATAATCGGATATTTAAAAGGGCGTG
AAAAGGTTTATCCGTTCGTCCATTTGTATGTGCATGCCAACCACAGGGTTCCCCTCGGGATCAAAGTACT
TTAAAGTACTTTAAAGTACTTTAAAGTACTTTGATCCAACCCCTCCGCTGCTATAGTGCAGTCGGCTTCT
GACGTTCAGTGCAGCCGTCTTCTGAAAACGACATGTCGCACAAGTCCTAAGTTACGCGACAGGCTGCCGC
CCTGCCCTTTTCCTGGCGTTTTCTTGTCGCGTGTTTTAGTCGCATAAAGTAGAATACTTGCGACTAGAAC
CGGAGACATTACGCCATGAACAAGAGCGCCGCCGCTGGCCTGCTGGGCTATGCCCGCGTCAGCACCGACG
ACCAGGACTTGACCAACCAACGGGCCGAACTGCACGCGGCCGGCTGCACCAAGCTGTTTTCCGAGAAGAT
CACCGGCACCAGGCGCGACCGCCCGGAGCTGGCCAGGATGCTTGACCACCTACGCCCTGGCGACGTTGTG
ACAGTGACCAGGCTAGACCGCCTGGCCCGCAGCACCCGCGACCTACTGGACATTGCCGAGCGCATCCAGG
AGGCCGGCGCGGGCCTGCGTAGCCTGGCAGAGCCGTGGGCCGACACCACCACGCCGGCCGGCCGCATGGT
GTTGACCGTGTTCGCCGGCATTGCCGAGTTCGAGCGTTCCCTAATCATCGACCGCACCCGGAGCGGGCGC
GAGGCCGCCAAGGCCCGAGGCGTGAAGTTTGGCCCCCGCCCTACCCTCACCCCGGCACAGATCGCGCACG
CCCGCGAGCTGATCGACCAGGAAGGCCGCACCGTGAAAGAGGCGGCTGCACTGCTTGGCGTGCATCGCTC
GACCCTGTACCGCGCACTTGAGCGCAGCGAGGAAGTGACGCCCACCGAGGCCAGGCGGCGCGGTGCCTTC
CGTGAGGACGCATTGACCGAGGCCGACGCCCTGGCGGCCGCCGAGAATGAACGCCAAGAGGAACAAGCAT
GAAACCGCACCAGGACGGCCAGGACGAACCGTTTTTCATTACCGAAGAGATCGAGGCGGAGATGATCGCG
GCCGGGTACGTGTTCGAGCCGCCCGCGCACGTCTCAACCGTGCGGCTGCATGAAATCCTGGCCGGTTTGT
CTGATGCCAAGCTGGCGGCCTGGCCGGCCAGCTTGGCCGCTGAAGAAACCGAGCGCCGCCGTCTAAAAAG
GTGATGTGTATTTGAGTAAAACAGCTTGCGTCATGCGGTCGCTGCGTATATGATGCGATGAGTAAATAAA
CAAATACGCAAGGGGAACGCATGAAGGTTATCGCTGTACTTAACCAGAAAGGCGGGTCAGGCAAGACGAC
CATCGCAACCCATCTAGCCCGCGCCCTGCAACTCGCCGGGGCCGATGTTCTGTTAGTCGATTCCGATCCC
CAGGGCAGTGCCCGCGATTGGGCGGCCGTGCGGGAAGATCAACCGCTAACCGTTGTCGGCATCGACCGCC
CGACGATTGACCGCGACGTGAAGGCCATCGGCCGGCGCGACTTCGTAGTGATCGACGGAGCGCCCCAGGC
GGCGGACTTGGCTGTGTCCGCGATCAAGGCAGCCGACTTCGTGCTGATTCCGGTGCAGCCAAGCCCTTAC
GACATATGGGCCACCGCCGACCTGGTGGAGCTGGTTAAGCAGCGCATTGAGGTCACGGATGGAAGGCTAC
AAGCGGCCTTTGTCGTGTCGCGGGCGATCAAAGGCACGCGCATCGGCGGTGAGGTTGCCGAGGCGCTGGC
CGGGTACGAGCTGCCCATTCTTGAGTCCCGTATCACGCAGCGCGTGAGCTACCCAGGCACTGCCGCCGCC
GGCACAACCGTTCTTGAATCAGAACCCGAGGGCGACGCTGCCCGCGAGGTCCAGGCGCTGGCCGCTGAAA
TTAAATCAAAACTCATTTGAGTTAATGAGGTAAAGAGAAAATGAGCAAAAGCACAAACACGCTAAGTGCC
GGCCGTCCGAGCGCACGCAGCAGCAAGGCTGCAACGTTGGCCAGCCTGGCAGACACGCCAGCCATGAAGC
GGGTCAACTTTCAGTTGCCGGCGGAGGATCACACCAAGCTGAAGATGTACGCGGTACGCCAAGGCAAGAC
CATTACCGAGCTGCTATCTGAATACATCGCGCAGCTACCAGAGTAAATGAGCAAATGAATAAATGAGTAG
ATGAATTTTAGCGGCTAAAGGAGGCGGCATGGAAAATCAAGAACAACCAGGCACCGACGCCGTGGAATGC
CCCATGTGTGGAGGAACGGGCGGTTGGCCAGGCGTAAGCGGCTGGGTTGTCTGCCGGCCCTGCAATGGCA
CTGGAACCCCCAAGCCCGAGGAATCGGCGTGAGCGGTCGCAAACCATCCGGCCCGGTACAAATCGGCGCG
GCGCTGGGTGATGACCTGGTGGAGAAGTTGAAGGCCGCGCAGGCCGCCCAGCGGCAACGCATCGAGGCAG
AAGCACGCCCCGGTGAATCGTGGCAAGCGGCCGCTGATCGAATCCGCAAAGAATCCCGGCAACCGCCGGC
AGCCGGTGCGCCGTCGATTAGGAAGCCGCCCAAGGGCGACGAGCAACCAGATTTTTTCGTTCCGATGCTC
TATGACGTGGGCACCCGCGATAGTCGCAGCATCATGGACGTGGCCGTTTTCCGTCTGTCGAAGCGTGACC
GACGAGCTGGCGAGGTGATCCGCTACGAGCTTCCAGACGGGCACGTAGAGGTTTCCGCAGGGCCGGCCGG
CATGGCCAGTGTGTGGGATTACGACCTGGTACTGATGGCGGTTTCCCATCTAACCGAATCCATGAACCGA
TACCGGGAAGGGAAGGGAGACAAGCCCGGCCGCGTGTTCCGTCCACACGTTGCGGACGTACTCAAGTTCT
GCCGGCGAGCCGATGGCGGAAAGCAGAAAGACGACCTGGTAGAAACCTGCATTCGGTTAAACACCACGCA
CGTTGCCATGCAGCGTACGAAGAAGGCCAAGAACGGCCGCCTGGTGACGGTATCCGAGGGTGAAGCCTTG
ATTAGCCGCTACAAGATCGTAAAGAGCGAAACCGGGCGGCCGGAGTACATCGAGATCGAGCTAGCTGATT
GGATGTACCGCGAGATCACAGAAGGCAAGAACCCGGACGTGCTGACGGTTCACCCCGATTACTTTTTGAT
CGATCCCGGCATCGGCCGTTTTCTCTACCGCCTGGCACGCCGCGCCGCAGGCAAGGCAGAAGCCAGATGG
TTGTTCAAGACGATCTACGAACGCAGTGGCAGCGCCGGAGAGTTCAAGAAGTTCTGTTTCACCGTGCGCA
AGCTGATCGGGTCAAATGACCTGCCGGAGTACGATTTGAAGGAGGAGGCGGGGCAGGCTGGCCCGATCCT
AGTCATGCGCTACCGCAACCTGATCGAGGGCGAAGCATCCGCCGGTTCCTAATGTACGGAGCAGATGCTA
GGGCAAATTGCCCTAGCAGGGGAAAAAGGTCGAAAAGGTCTCTTTCCTGTGGATAGCACGTACATTGGGA
ACCCAAAGCCGTACATTGGGAACCGGAACCCGTACATTGGGAACCCAAAGCCGTACATTGGGAACCGGTC
ACACATGTAAGTGACTGATATAAAAGAGAAAAAAGGCGATTTTTCCGCCTAAAACTCTTTAAAACTTATT
AAAACTCTTAAAACCCGCCTGGCCTGTGCATAACTGTCTGGCCAGCGCACAGCCGAAGAGCTGCAAAAAG
CGCCTACCCTTCGGTCGCTGCGCTCCCTACGCCCCGCCGCTTCGCGTCGGCCTATCGCGGCCGCTGGCCG
CTCAAAAATGGCTGGCCTACGGCCAGGCAATCTACCAGGGCGCGGACAAGCCGCGCCGTCGCCACTCGAC
CGCCGGCGCCCACATCAAGGCACCCTGCCTCGCGCGTTTCGGTGATGACGGTGAAAACCTCTGACACATG
CAGCTCCCGGAGACGGTCACAGCTTGTCTGTAAGCGGATGCCGGGAGCAGACAAGCCCGTCAGGGCGCGT
CAGCGGGTGTTGGCGGGTGTCGGGGCGCAGCCATGACCCAGTCACGTAGCGATAGCGGAGTGTATACTGG
CTTAACTATGCGGCATCAGAGCAGATTGTACTGAGAGTGCACCATATGCGGTGTGAAATACCGCACAGAT
GCGTAAGGAGAAAATACCGCATCAGGCGCTCTTCCGCTTCCTCGCTCACTGACTCGCTGCGCTCGGTCGT
TCGGCTGCGGCGAGCGGTATCAGCTCACTCAAAGGCGGTAATACGGTTATCCACAGAATCAGGGGATAAC
GCAGGAAAGAACATGTGAGCAAAAGGCCAGCAAAAGGCCAGGAACCGTAAAAAGGCCGCGTTGCTGGCGT
TTTTCCATAGGCTCCGCCCCCCTGACGAGCATCACAAAAATCGACGCTCAAGTCAGAGGTGGCGAAACCC
GACAGGACTATAAAGATACCAGGCGTTTCCCCCTGGAAGCTCCCTCGTGCGCTCTCCTGTTCCGACCCTG
CCGCTTACCGGATACCTGTCCGCCTTTCTCCCTTCGGGAAGCGTGGCGCTTTCTCATAGCTCACGCTGTA
GGTATCTCAGTTCGGTGTAGGTCGTTCGCTCCAAGCTGGGCTGTGTGCACGAACCCCCCGTTCAGCCCGA
CCGCTGCGCCTTATCCGGTAACTATCGTCTTGAGTCCAACCCGGTAAGACACGACTTATCGCCACTGGCA
GCAGCCACTGGTAACAGGATTAGCAGAGCGAGGTATGTAGGCGGTGCTACAGAGTTCTTGAAGTGGTGGC
CTAACTACGGCTACACTAGAAGGACAGTATTTGGTATCTGCGCTCTGCTGAAGCCAGTTACCTTCGGAAA
AAGAGTTGGTAGCTCTTGATCCGGCAAACAAACCACCGCTGGTAGCGGTGGTTTTTTTGTTTGCAAGCAG
CAGATTACGCGCAGAAAAAAAGGATCTCAAGAAGATCCTTTGATCTTTTCTACGGGGTCTGACGCTCAGT
GGAACGAAAACTCACGTTAAGGGATTTTGGTCATGCATGATATATCTCCCAATTTGTGTAGGGCTTATTA
TGCACGCTTAAAAATAATAAAAGCAGACTTGACCTGATAGTTTGGCTGTGAGCAATTATGTGCTTAGTGC
ATCTAACGCTTGAGTTAAGCCGCGCCGCGAAGCGGCGTCGGCTTGAACGAATTTCTAGCTAGACATTATT
TGCCGACTACCTTGGTGATCTCGCCTTTCACGTAGTGGACAAATTCTTCCAACTGATCTGCGCGCGAGGC
CAAGCGATCTTCTTCTTGTCCAAGATAAGCCTGTCTAGCTTCAAGTATGACGGGCTGATACTGGGCCGGC
AGGCGCTCCATTGCCCAGTCGGCAGCGACATCCTTCGGCGCGATTTTGCCGGTTACTGCGCTGTACCAAA
TGCGGGACAACGTAAGCACTACATTTCGCTCATCGCCAGCCCAGTCGGGCGGCGAGTTCCATAGCGTTAA
GGTTTCATTTAGCGCCTCAAATAGATCCTGTTCAGGAACCGGATCAAAGAGTTCCTCCGCCGCTGGACCT
ACCAAGGCAACGCTATGTTCTCTTGCTTTTGTCAGCAAGATAGCCAGATCAATGTCGATCGTGGCTGGCT
CGAAGATACCTGCAAGAATGTCATTGCGCTGCCATTCTCCAAATTGCAGTTCGCGCTTAGCTGGATAACG
CCACGGAATGATGTCGTCGTGCACAACAATGGTGACTTCTACAGCGCGGAGAATCTCGCTCTCTCCAGGG
GAAGCCGAAGTTTCCAAAAGGTCGTTGATCAAAGCTCGCCGCGTTGTTTCATCAAGCCTTACGGTCACCG
TAACCAGCAAATCAATATCACTGTGTGGCTTCAGGCCGCCATCCACTGCGGAGCCGTACAAATGTACGGC
CAGCAACGTCGGTTCGAGATGGCGCTCGATGACGCCAACTACCTCTGATAGTTGAGTCGATACTTCGGCG
ATCACCGCTTCCCCCATGATGTTTAACTTTGTTTTAGGGCGACTGCCCTGCTGCGTAACATCGTTGCTGC
TCCATAACATCAAACATCGACCCACGGCGTAACGCGCTTGCTGCTTGGATGCCCGAGGCATAGACTGTAC
CCCAAAAAAACAGTCATAACAAGCCATGAAAACCGCCACTGCGCCGTTACCACCGCTGCGTTCGGTCAAG
GTTCTGGACCAGTTGCGTGAGCGCATACGCTACTTGCATTACAGCTTACGAACCGAACAGGCTTATGTCC
ACTGGGTTCGTGCCCGAATTGATCACAGGCAGCAACGCTCTGTCATCGTTACAATCAACATGCTACCCTC
CGCGAGATCATCCGTGTTTCAAACCCGGCAGCTTAGTTGCCGTTCTTCCGAATAGCATCGGTAACATGAG
CAAAGTCTGCCGCCTTACAACGGCTCTCCCGCTGACGCCGTCCCGGACTGATGGGCTGCCTGTATCGAGT
GGTGATTTTGTGCCGAGCTGCCGGTCGGGGAGCTGTTGGCTGGCTGGTGGCAGGATATATTGTGGTGTAA
ACAAATTGACGCTTAGACAACTTAATAACACATTGCGGACGTTTTTAATGTACTGAATTAACGCCGAATT
GCTCTAGCATTCGCCATTCAGGCTGCGCAACTGTTGGGAAGGGCGATCGGTGCGGGCCTCTTCGCTATTA
CGCCAGCTGGCGAAAGGGGGATGTGCTGCAAGGCGATTAAGTTGGGTAACGCCAGGGTTTTCCCAGTCAC
GACGTTGTAAAACGACGGCCAGTGCCAAGCTAATTCGCTTCAAGACGTGCTCAAATCACTATTTCCACAC
CCCTATATTTCTATTGCACTCCCTTTTAACTGTTTTTTATTACAAAAATGCCCTGGAAAATGCACTCCCT
TTTTGTGTTTGTTTTTTTGTGAAACGATGTTGTCAGGTAATTTATTTGTCAGTCTACTATGGTGGCCCAT
TATATTAATAGCAACTGTCGGTCCAATAGACGACGTCGATTTTCTGCATTTGTTTAACCACGTGGATTTT
ATGACATTTTATATTAGTTAATTTGTAAAACCTACCCAATTAAAGACCTCATATGTTCTAAAGACTAATA
CTTAATGATAACAATTTTCTTTTAGTGAAGAAAGGGATAATTAGTAAATATGGAACAAGGGCAGAAGATT
TATTAAAGCCGCGTAAGAGACAACAAGTAGGTACGTGGAGTGTCTTAGGTGACTTACCCACATAACATAA
AGTGACATTAACAAACATAGCTAATGCTCCTATTTGAATAGTGCATATCAGCATACCTTATTACATATAG
ATAGGAGCAAACTCTAGCTAGATTGTTGAGCAGATCTCGGTGACGGGCAGGACCGGACGGGGCGGTACCG
GCAGGCTGAAGTCCAGCTGCCAGAAACCCACGTCATGCCAGTTCCCGTGCTTGAAGCCGGCCGCCCGCAG
CATGCCGCGGGGGGCATATCCGAGCGCCTCGTGCATGCGCACGCTCGGGTCGTTGGGCAGCCCGATGACA
GCGACCACGCTCTTGAAGCCCTGTGCCTCCAGGGACTTCAGCAGGTGGGTGTAGAGCGTGGAGCCCAGTC
CCGTCCGCTGGTGGCGGGGGGAGACGTACACGGTCGACTCGGCCGTCCAGTCGTAGGCGTTGCGTGCCTT
CCAGGGGCCCGCGTAGGCGATGCCGGCGACCTCGCCGTCCACCTCGGCGACGAGCCAGGGATAGCGCTCC
CGCAGACGGACGAGGTCGTCCGTCCACTCCTGCGGTTCCTGCGGCTCGGTACGGAAGTTGACCGTGCTTG
TCTCGATGTAGTGGTTGACGATGGTGCAGACCGCCGGCATGTCCGCCTCGGTGGCACGGCGGATGTCGGC
CGGGCGTCGTTCTGGGCTCATGGTAGATCCCCCGTTCGTAAATGGTGAAAATTTTCAGAAAATTGCTTTT
GCTTTAAAAGAAATGATTTAAATTGCTGCAATAGAAGTAGAATGCTTGATTGCTTGAGATTCGTTTGTTT
TGTATATGTTGTGTTGAGAATTAATTCTCGAGGTCCTCTCCAAATGAAATGAACTTCCTTATATAGAGGA
AGGGTCTTGCGAAGGATAGTGGGATTGTGCGTCATCCCTTACGTCAGTGGAGATATCACATCAATCCACT
TGCTTTGAAGACGTGGTTGGAACGTCTTCTTTTTCCACGATGCTCCTCGTGGGTGGGGGTCCATCTTTGG
GACCACTGTCGGCAGAGGCATCTTCAACGATGGCCTTTCCTTTATCGCAATGATGGCATTTGTAGGAGCC
ACCTTCCTTTTCCACTATCTTCACAATAAAGTGACAGATAGCTGGGCAATGGAATCCGAGGAGGTTTCCG
GATATTACCCTTTGTTGAAAAGTCTCAATTGCCCTTTGGTCTTCTGAGACTGTATCTTTGATATTTTTGG
AGTAGACAAGTGTGTCGTGCTCCACCATGTTATCACATCAATCCACTTGCTTTGAAGACGTGGTTGGAAC
GTCTTCTTTTTCCACGATGCTCCTCGTGGGTGGGGGTCCATCTTTGGGACCACTGTCGGCAGAGGCATCT
TCAACGATGGCCTTTCCTTTATCGCAATGATGGCATTTGTAGGAGCCACCTTCCTTTTCCACTATCTTCA
CAATAAAGTGACAGATAGCTGGGCAATGGAATCCGAGGAGGTTTCCGGATATTACCCTTTGTTGAAAAGT
CTCAATTGCCCTTTGGTCTTCTGAGACTGTATCTTTGATATTTTTGGAGTAGACAAGTGTGTCGTGCTCC
ACCATGTTGACCTGCAGGCATGCAAGCTTGCATGCCTGCAGGTCGACTCTAGAGAGTTAATTAAGTTTGC
AAGCAGCAGATTACGCGCAGAAAAAAAGGATCTCAAGGAGATCCTTTGGATCACAAAAAAAAAGCCCGCT
CATTAGGCGGGTTAAATTCCCGGGTACTGCAGCCGATTCATTAATGCAGGTTAACCTGGCTTATCGAAAT
TAATACGACTCACTATAGGGAGACCGGCAGATCTGATCCCTACTCCAAAAATGTCAAAGATACGGTCTCA
GAAGACCAAAGGGCTATTGAGACTTTTCAACAAAGGGTAATTTCGGGAAACCTCCTCGGATTCCATTGCC
CAGCTATCTGTCACTTCATCGAAAGGACAGTGGAAAAGGAAGGTGGCTCCTACAAATGCCATCATTGCGA
TAAAGGAAAGGCTATCATTCAAGATGCCTCTGCCGACAGTGGTCCCAAAGATGGACCCCCACCCACGAGG
AGCATCGTGGGAAAAGAAGACGTTCCAACCACGTCTTCAAAGCAAGTGGATTGATGTGACATCTCCACTG
ACGTAAGGGAT
