>Addgene plasmid #84813 | TF101-STTM-miR394 | depositor partial sequence | sequence record 162747 | STTM
GGAGGTGGACCTAAGAATGCCAAGTTGTTGTTGTTATGGTCTAATTTAAATATGGTCTAAAGAAGAAGAA
TGGAGGTGGACCTAAGAATGCCAA
