>Addgene plasmid #84813 | TF101-STTM-miR394 | addgene partial sequence | sequence record 166700 | SP6 5'-ATTTAGGTGACACTATAG-3'
TCGCATGCGATCCCCGTCACCGGTGTGAGGGAACTAGTTTTGATCTTGAAAGATCTTTTATCTTTAGAGT
TAAGGACTCTTTCGTATTTTGGTGAGGTTTTATCCTCTTGAGTTTTGGTCATAGACCTATTCATGGCTCT
GATACCAATTTTTAAGCGGGGGCTTATGCGGATTATTTCTTAAATTGATAAGGGGTTATTAGGGGGTATA
GGGTATAAATACAATCATTCCCTTAGCGTATAGTATAAGTATAGTAGCGTACCTCTATCAAATTTCCATC
TTCTTACCTTGCACAGGGCCTGCAACCTTATCCTTCCTTGTCTTCCTCCTTCCTTCCGTCCACTTCATCA
TATTTAAACCAAACCTACGGGGGAGTCAACGTAACCAACCCTGCCTTAGCATCTTTTCCCTAACGGCCTC
CTGCCTAAGCGGTACTTCTAGCTTCGAACGGCGTCTGGGCTCCAGGTCTAGTCGTCTCGTGTCTGGTTTA
TATTCACGACAAAGATCTATAGGGACTTTAGGAGATCTGGATTTTAGTACTGGATTTTGGTTTTAGGAAT
TAGAAATTTTATTGATAGAAGTATTTTACAAATACAAATACATACTAAGGGTTTCTTATATGCTCAACAC
ATGAGCGAAACCCTATAAGAACCCTAATTTCCCTTATCGGGAAACTACTCACACATTATTTATGGAGAAA
ATAGAGAGAGATAGATTTGTAGAGAGAGACTGGTGATTTCAGCGTACCGA
