>Addgene plasmid #84813 | TF101-STTM-miR394 | addgene partial sequence | sequence record 167867 | T7 5'-TAATACGACTCACTATAGGG-3'
AGATACGGTCTCAGAAGACCAAAGGGCTATTGAGACTTTTCAACAAAGGGTAATTTCGGGAAACCTCCTC
GGATTCCATTGCCCAGCTATCTGTCACTTCATCGAAAGGACAGTGGAAAAGGAAGGTGGCTCCTACAAAT
GCCATCATTGCGATAAAGGAAAGGCTATCATTCAAGATGCCTCTGCCGACAGTGGTCCCAAAGATGGACC
CCCACCCACGAGGAGCATCGTGGGAAAAGAAGACGTTCCAACCACGTCTTCAAAGCAAGTGGATTGATGT
GACATCTCCACTGACGTAAGGGATGACGCACAATCCCACCCCTACTCCAAAAAT
